Addgene plasmid #35897: Wnt7B Non-STOP
Depositing lab: Marian Waterman. Depositing organization: University of California, Irvine. Publication: A uniform human Wnt expression library reveals a shared secretory pathway and unique signaling activities. Najdi R, Proffitt K, Sprowl S, Kaur S, Yu J, Covey TM, Virshup DM, Waterman ML. Differentiation. 2012 Sep;84(2):203-13. doi: 10.1016/j.diff.2012.06.004. Epub 2012 Jul 9. PubMed 22784633.
Backbone
  Vector backbone: pENTR/D-TOPO
  Backbone manufacturer: Invitrogen
  Backbone size w/o insert (bp): 2580
  Vector type: Entry Vector
Growth in bacteria
  Bacterial resistance: Kanamycin, 50 μg/mL
  Growth temperature: 37°C
  Growth strain: DH5alpha
  Copy number: High Copy
Gene/Insert
  Gene/Insert name: Wnt7B (alt name: Wnt7B)
  Species: H. sapiens (human)
  Insert size (bp): 1056
  Mutation: None
  Entrez Gene: Wnt7b
  Cloning method: Restriction Enzyme
  Sequencing primers: 5′ M13 (-20)-FWD; 3′ M13-Reverse
Terms and licenses: Academic/Nonprofit Terms; Industry Terms: Not Available to Industry
How to cite: Wnt7B Non-STOP was a gift from Marian Waterman (Addgene plasmid # 35897 ; http://n2t.net/addgene:35897 ; RRID:Addgene_35897)
