[The description below was written by a language model from this plasmid's Addgene catalogue record and the feature table of its GenBank file.]
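Description:
Wnt7B Non-STOP is a Gateway entry clone built on the Invitrogen pENTR/D-TOPO backbone, carrying the human WNT7B open reading frame as an insert of about 1.06 kb in a circular plasmid of 3,636 bp. It is maintained in E. coli through a high-copy ColE1/pUC-type origin of replication and selected with kanamycin via the aph(3')-Ia aminoglycoside phosphotransferase gene. The record lists no mutation in the insert. The feature table does not annotate the Wnt7B coding sequence itself, but the unannotated interval between the two attL sites matches the stated insert size.

The insert sits between attL1 and attL2, the recombination sites recognised by LR Clonase, so the coding sequence can be moved directionally and in frame into any attR-containing destination vector. As an entry vector, the plasmid has no eukaryotic promoter, so expression depends on the destination vector chosen. The "Non-STOP" name indicates that the native stop codon has been left out, which allows read-through into a C-terminal tag or fusion partner supplied by the destination vector. Upstream of the cassette, the rrnB T1 and T2 terminators shield the insert from read-through transcription from the backbone. A T7 promoter lies just outside attL2, oriented back toward the insert, and M13 forward and reverse primer sites flank the cassette for sequence verification. According to the associated publication, the clone belongs to a uniform human Wnt expression library assembled to compare the secretion and signalling activities of the Wnt family members.
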