LOCUS       Exported 3636 bp ds-DNA circular SYN 13-MAY-2021
DEFINITION  synthetic circular DNA
ACCESSION   .
VERSION     .
KEYWORDS    Wnt7B Non-STOP
SOURCE      synthetic DNA construct
  ORGANISM  synthetic DNA construct
REFERENCE   1 (bases 1 to 3636)
  AUTHORS   Najdi R, Proffitt K, Sprowl S, Kaur S, Yu J, Covey TM, Virshup DM,
            Waterman ML
  TITLE     A uniform human Wnt expression library reveals a shared secretory
            pathway and unique signaling activities.
  JOURNAL   Differentiation. 2012 Sep;84(2):203-13. doi:
            10.1016/j.diff.2012.06.004. Epub 2012 Jul 9.
  PUBMED    22784633
REFERENCE   2 (bases 1 to 3636)
  AUTHORS   .
  TITLE     Direct Submission
  JOURNAL   Exported May 13, 2021 from SnapGene Server 1.1.58
            http://www.snapgene.com
FEATURES             Location/Qualifiers
     source          1..3636
                     /organism="synthetic DNA construct"
                     /mol_type="other DNA"
     primer_bind     92..109
                     /label=L4440
                     /note="L4440 vector, forward primer"
     terminator      268..295
                     /label=rrnB T2 terminator
                     /note="transcription terminator T2 from the E. coli rrnB
                     gene"
     terminator      387..473
                     /gene="Escherichia coli rrnB"
                     /label=rrnB T1 terminator
                     /note="transcription terminator T1 from the E. coli rrnB
                     gene"
     primer_bind     522..544
                     /label=M13/pUC Forward
                     /note="In lacZ gene"
     primer_bind     536..553
                     /label=M13 Forward
                     /note="In lacZ gene. Also called M13-F20 or M13 (-21)
                     Forward"
     primer_bind     537..553
                     /label=M13 fwd
                     /note="common sequencing primer, one of multiple similar
                     variants"
     protein_bind    569..668
                     /gene="mutant version of attL"
                     /label=attL1
                     /bound_moiety="LR Clonase(TM)"
                     /note="recombination site for the Gateway(R) LR reaction"
     protein_bind    complement(1761..1860)
                     /gene="mutant version of attL"
                     /label=attL2
                     /bound_moiety="LR Clonase(TM)"
                     /note="recombination site for the Gateway(R) LR reaction"
     primer_bind     complement(1877..1896)
                     /label=T7
                     /note="T7 promoter, forward primer"
     promoter        complement(1878..1896)
                     /label=T7 promoter
                     /note="promoter for bacteriophage T7 RNA polymerase"
     primer_bind     complement(1901..1917)
                     /label=M13 rev
                     /note="common sequencing primer, one of multiple similar
                     variants"
     primer_bind     complement(1901..1917)
                     /label=M13 Reverse
                     /note="In lacZ gene. Also called M13-rev"
     primer_bind     complement(2019..2038)
                     /label=pENTR-R
                     /note="pENTR vectors, reverse primer"
     CDS             2030..2839
                     /codon_start=1
                     /gene="aph(3')-Ia"
                     /product="aminoglycoside phosphotransferase"
                     /label=KanR
                     /note="confers resistance to kanamycin in bacteria or G418
                     (Geneticin(R)) in eukaryotes"
                     /translation="MSHIQRETSRPRLNSNMDADLYGYKWARDNVGQSGATIYRLYGKP
                     DAPELFLKHGKGSVANDVTDEMVRLNWLTEFMPLPTIKHFIRTPDDAWLLTTAIPGKTA
                     FQVLEEYPDSGENIVDALAVFLRRLHSIPVCNCPFNSDRVFRLAQAQSRMNNGLVDASD
                     FDDERNGWPVEQVWKEMHKLLPFSPDSVVTHGDFSLDNLIFDEGKLIGCIDVGRVGIAD
                     RYQDLAILWNCLGEFSPSLQKRLFQKYGIDNPDMNKLQFHLMLDEFF"
     primer_bind     complement(2097..2116)
                     /label=Kan-R
                     /note="Kanamycin resistance gene, reverse primer"
     rep_origin      2986..3574
                     /direction=RIGHT
                     /label=ori
                     /note="high-copy-number ColE1/pMB1/pBR322/pUC origin of
                     replication"
     primer_bind     3475..3494
                     /label=pBR322ori-F
                     /note="pBR322 origin, forward primer"
ORIGIN
        1 ctttcctgcg ttatcccctg attctgtgga taaccgtatt accgcctttg agtgagctga
       61 taccgctcgc cgcagccgaa cgaccgagcg cagcgagtca gtgagcgagg aagcggaaga
      121 gcgcccaata cgcaaaccgc ctctccccgc gcgttggccg attcattaat gcagctggca
      181 cgacaggttt cccgactgga aagcgggcag tgagcgcaac gcaattaata cgcgtaccgc
      241 tagccaggaa gagtttgtag aaacgcaaaa aggccatccg tcaggatggc cttctgctta
      301 gtttgatgcc tggcagttta tggcgggcgt cctgcccgcc accctccggg ccgttgcttc
      361 acaacgttca aatccgctcc cggcggattt gtcctactca ggagagcgtt caccgacaaa
      421 caacagataa aacgaaaggc ccagtcttcc gactgagcct ttcgttttat ttgatgcctg
      481 gcagttccct actctcgcgt taacgctagc atggatgttt tcccagtcac gacgttgtaa
      541 aacgacggcc agtcttaagc tcgggcccca aataatgatt ttattttgac tgatagtgac
      601 ctgttcgttg caacaaattg atgagcaatg cttttttata atgccaactt tgtacaaaaa
      661 agcaggctcc gcggccgccc ccttcaccat gcacagaaac tttcgcaagt ggattttcta
      721 cgtgtttctc tgctttggcg tcctgtacgt gaagctcgga gcactgtcat ccgtggtggc
      781 cctgggagcc aacatcatct gcaacaagat tcctggccta gccccgcggc agcgtgccat
      841 ctgccagagt cggcccgatg ccatcattgt gattggggag ggggcgcaga tgggcatcaa
      901 cgagtgccag taccagttcc gcttcggacg ctggaactgc tctgccctcg gcgagaagac
      961 cgtcttcggg caagagctcc gagtagggag ccgtgaggct gccttcacgt acgccatcac
     1021 cgcggctggc gtggcgcacg ccgtcaccgc tgcctgcagc caagggaacc tgagcaactg
     1081 cggctgcgac cgcgagaagc agggctacta caaccaagcc gagggctgga agtggggcgg
     1141 ctgctcggcc gacgtgcgtt acggcatcga cttctcccgg cgcttcgtgg acgctcggga
     1201 gatcaagaag aacgcgcggc gcctcatgaa cctgcataac aatgaggccg gcaggaaggt
     1261 tctagaggac cggatgcagc tggagtgcaa gtgccacggc gtgtctggct cctgcaccac
     1321 caaaacctgc tggaccacgc tgcccaagtt ccgagaggtg ggccacctgc tgaaggagaa
     1381 gtacaacgcg gccgtgcagg tggaggtggt gcgggccagc cgtctgcggc agcccacctt
     1441 cctgcgcatc aaacagctgc gcagctatca gaagcccatg gagacagacc tggtgtacat
     1501 tgagaagtcg cccaactact gcgaggagga cgcggccacg ggcagcgtgg gcacgcaggg
     1561 ccgtctctgc aaccgcacgt cgcccggcgc ggacggctgt gacaccatgt gctgcggccg
     1621 aggctacaac acccaccagt acaccaaggt gtggcagtgc aactgcaaat tccactggtg
     1681 ctgcttcgtc aagtgcaaca cctgcagcga gcgcaccgag gtcttcacct gcaagtgcat
     1741 tctgaagggt gggcgcgccg acccagcttt cttgtacaaa gttggcatta taagaaagca
     1801 ttgcttatca atttgttgca acgaacaggt cactatcagt caaaataaaa tcattatttg
     1861 ccatccagct gatatcccct atagtgagtc gtattacatg gtcatagctg tttcctggca
     1921 gctctggccc gtgtctcaaa atctctgatg ttacattgca caagataaaa atatatcatc
     1981 atgaacaata aaactgtctg cttacataaa cagtaataca aggggtgtta tgagccatat
     2041 tcaacgggaa acgtcgaggc cgcgattaaa ttccaacatg gatgctgatt tatatgggta
     2101 taaatgggct cgcgataatg tcgggcaatc aggtgcgaca atctatcgct tgtatgggaa
     2161 gcccgatgcg ccagagttgt ttctgaaaca tggcaaaggt agcgttgcca atgatgttac
     2221 agatgagatg gtcagactaa actggctgac ggaatttatg cctcttccga ccatcaagca
     2281 ttttatccgt actcctgatg atgcatggtt actcaccact gcgatccccg gaaaaacagc
     2341 attccaggta ttagaagaat atcctgattc aggtgaaaat attgttgatg cgctggcagt
     2401 gttcctgcgc cggttgcatt cgattcctgt ttgtaattgt ccttttaaca gcgatcgcgt
     2461 atttcgtctc gctcaggcgc aatcacgaat gaataacggt ttggttgatg cgagtgattt
     2521 tgatgacgag cgtaatggct ggcctgttga acaagtctgg aaagaaatgc ataaactttt
     2581 gccattctca ccggattcag tcgtcactca tggtgatttc tcacttgata accttatttt
     2641 tgacgagggg aaattaatag gttgtattga tgttggacga gtcggaatcg cagaccgata
     2701 ccaggatctt gccatcctat ggaactgcct cggtgagttt tctccttcat tacagaaacg
     2761 gctttttcaa aaatatggta ttgataatcc tgatatgaat aaattgcagt ttcatttgat
     2821 gctcgatgag tttttctaat cagaattggt taattggttg taacactggc agagcattac
     2881 gctgacttga cgggacggcg caagctcatg accaaaatcc cttaacgtga gttacgcgtc
     2941 gttccactga gcgtcagacc ccgtagaaaa gatcaaagga tcttcttgag atcctttttt
     3001 tctgcgcgta atctgctgct tgcaaacaaa aaaaccaccg ctaccagcgg tggtttgttt
     3061 gccggatcaa gagctaccaa ctctttttcc gaaggtaact ggcttcagca gagcgcagat
     3121 accaaatact gtccttctag tgtagccgta gttaggccac cacttcaaga actctgtagc
     3181 accgcctaca tacctcgctc tgctaatcct gttaccagtg gctgctgcca gtggcgataa
     3241 gtcgtgtctt accgggttgg actcaagacg atagttaccg gataaggcgc agcggtcggg
     3301 ctgaacgggg ggttcgtgca cacagcccag cttggagcga acgacctaca ccgaactgag
     3361 atacctacag cgtgagcatt gagaaagcgc cacgcttccc gaagggagaa aggcggacag
     3421 gtatccggta agcggcaggg tcggaacagg agagcgcacg agggagcttc cagggggaaa
     3481 cgcctggtat ctttatagtc ctgtcgggtt tcgccacctc tgacttgagc gtcgattttt
     3541 gtgatgctcg tcaggggggc ggagcctatg gaaaaacgcc agcaacgcgg cctttttacg
     3601 gttcctggcc ttttgctggc cttttgctca catgtt
//
