>Addgene plasmid #35897 | Wnt7B Non-STOP | addgene partial sequence | sequence record 44984 | M13rev
TCAGCTGGATGGCAAATAATGATTTTATTTTGACTGATAGTGACCTGTTCGTTGCAACAAATTGATAAGC
AATGCTTTCTTATAATGCCAACTTTGTACAAGAAAGCTGGGTCGGCGCGCCCACCCTTCAGAATGCACTT
GCAGGTGAAGACCTCGGTGCGCTCGCTGCAGGTGTTGCACTTGACGAAGCAGCACCAGTGGAATTTGCAG
TTGCACTGCCACACCTTGGTGTACTGGTGGGTGTTGTAGCCTCGGCCGCAGCACATGGTGTCACAGCCGT
CCGCGCCGGGCGACGTGCGGTTGCAGAGACGGCCCTGCGTGCCCACGCTGCCCGTGGCCGCGTCCTCCTC
GCAGTAGTTGGGCGACTTCTCAATGTACACCAGGTCTGTCTCCATGGGCTTCTGATAGCTGCGCAGCTGT
TTGATGCGCAGGAAGGTGGGCTGCCGCAGACGGCTGGCCCGCACCACCTCCACCTGCACGGCCGCGTTGT
ACTTCTCCTTCAGCAGGTGGCCCACCTCTCGGAACTTGGGCAGCGTGGTCCAGCAGGTTTTGGTGGTGCA
GGAGCCAGACACGCCGTGGCACTTGCACTCCAGCTGCATCCGGTCCTCTAGAACCTTCCTGCCGGCCTCA
TTGTTATGCAGGTTCATGAGGCGCCGCGCGTTCTTCTTGATCTCCCGAGCGTCCACGAAGCGCCGGGAGA
AGTCGATGCCGTAACGCACGTCGGCCGAGCAGCCGCCCCACTTCCAGCCCTCGGCTTGGTTGTAGTAGCC
CTGCTTCTCGCGGTCGCAG
